Addgene plasmid #196879: pCAG-lox-inv[Talpha1-iCre-pA]-lox-Nedd1-mOrange2-rCM1
Purpose: Neuron-specific expression of Need1 fused to mOrange2 and rat (r) Centrosomin motif 1 (CM1). Nedd1 targets CM1 to the centrosome to activate gamma-TuRC.
Depositing lab: Frank Bradke. Depositing organization: Deutsches Zentrum fuer Neurodegenerative Erkrankungen (DZNE). Publication: Centrosomal microtubule nucleation regulates radial migration of projection neurons independently of polarization in the developing brain. Vinopal S, Dupraz S, Alfadil E, Pietralla T, Bendre S, Stiess M, Falk S, Camargo Ortega G, Maghelli N, Tolic IM, Smejkal J, Gotz M, Bradke F. Neuron. 2023 Apr 19;111(8):1241-1263.e16. doi: 10.1016/j.neuron.2023.01.020. Epub 2023 Feb 15. PubMed 36796357.
Backbone
  Vector backbone: pCAG-lox
  Backbone size w/o insert (bp): 7664
  Vector type: Mammalian Expression, Cre/Lox
Growth in bacteria
  Bacterial resistance: Ampicillin, 100 μg/mL
  Growth temperature: 37°C
  Growth strain: DH5alpha
  Copy number: High Copy
Gene/Insert
  Gene/Insert name: Nedd1-mOrange2-rCM1
  Species: R. norvegicus (rat)
  Insert size (bp): 2925
  Entrez Gene: Nedd1
  Promoter: Quimeric CAG
  Cloning method: Gibson Cloning
  Sequencing primers: 5′ pCAG forward (5'-GCAACGTGCTGGTTATTGTG-3'); 3′ M13_ (-20) forward primer (5'-GTAAAACGACGGCCAGT-3')
Terms and licenses: Academic/Nonprofit Terms; Industry Terms: Not Available to Industry
How to cite: pCAG-lox-inv[Talpha1-iCre-pA]-lox-Nedd1-mOrange2-rCM1 was a gift from Frank Bradke (Addgene plasmid # 196879 ; http://n2t.net/addgene:196879 ; RRID:Addgene_196879)
