[The description below was written by a language model from this plasmid's Addgene catalogue record and pLannotate feature annotations shown in this document.]
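Description:
pCAG-lox-inv[Talpha1-iCre-pA]-lox-Nedd1-mOrange2-rCM1 is a roughly 10.6 kb mammalian expression plasmid of the Cre/lox type, built on a pCAG-lox backbone. It is maintained in E. coli through a high-copy ColE1/pUC-type origin with ampicillin resistance. It also retains an f1 origin and remnants of a lac cloning region (lacZα and lacI fragments, lac promoter and operator). Expression in mammalian cells is driven by the chimeric CAG promoter, seen in the feature table as the CMV enhancer followed by the chicken β-actin/rabbit β-globin chimeric intron.

Immediately downstream of CAG lies a cassette flanked by two loxP sites in the same orientation. It holds a Cre coding sequence (iCre, by the plasmid name) with a rabbit β-globin poly(A) signal, placed in reverse orientation relative to CAG. The unannotated stretch between the Cre start and the distal loxP presumably corresponds to the Talpha1 promoter named in the construct. The design implied by the name and stated purpose is a self-excising switch. The Talpha1 element turns on Cre in neurons, Cre deletes its own floxed cassette, and CAG is then brought next to the downstream open reading frame, giving strong, neuron-restricted expression.

That payload is Nedd1 fused to the orange fluorescent protein mOrange2 and to a short CDK5RAP2-derived fragment, the Centrosomin motif 1 (CM1). It is terminated by a bGH poly(A) signal. The record lists the insert as rat, although the annotation matched the parts to orthologues from other species. Per the record, Nedd1 carries CM1 to the centrosome, where it activates the γ-tubulin ring complex. This makes the construct a tool for boosting centrosomal microtubule nucleation in neurons, with fluorescence reporting the fusion protein's location.
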