Features (pLannotate 1.2.2; 21 found; start..end, strand, type, name):
      6..385     +  enhancer       CMV enhancer: human cytomegalovirus immediate early enhancer
    665..1681    +  intron         chimeric intron: chimera between introns from chicken β-actin and rabbit β-globin
   1694..1712    +  promoter       T7 promoter: promoter for bacteriophage T7 RNA polymerase
   1741..1774    -  protein_bind   loxP: Cre-mediated recombination occurs in the 8-bp core sequence (GCATACAT). Cre recombinase
   2130..2185    -  polyA_signal   β-globin poly(A) signal: rabbit β-globin polyadenylation signal (Gil and Proudfoot, 1987)
   2257..3282    -  CDS            cre: RECR_BPP1 - Experimental evidence at protein level: Swiss-Prot protein existence level 1. Catalyzes site-specific recombination between two 34-base- pair LOXP sites. Its role is to maintain the phage genome as a monomeric unit-copy plasmid in the lysogenic state. From Escherichia phage P1 (Bacteriophage P1).
   4424..4457    -  protein_bind   loxP: Cre-mediated recombination occurs in the 8-bp core sequence (GCATACAT). Cre recombinase
   4506..6482    +  CDS            Nedd1: NEDD1_MOUSE - Also known as Nedd-1. Experimental evidence at protein level: Swiss-Prot protein existence level 1. Required for mitosis progression. Promotes the nucleation of microtubules from the spindle (By similarity). May play an important role during the embryonic development and differentiation of the central nervous system (PubMed:1378265). From Mus musculus (Mouse).
   6549..7256    +  CDS            mOrange2: mOrange2 is a basic (constitutively fluorescent) orange fluorescent protein published in 2008, derived from Discosoma sp.. It has high acid sensitivity.
   7272..7430    +  CDS            CDK5RAP2 (fragment): CK5P2_MACFA - Experimental evidence at transcript level: Swiss-Prot protein existence level 2. Potential regulator of CDK5 activity via its interaction with CDK5R1. Negative regulator of centriole disengagement (licensing) which maintains centriole engagement and cohesion. Involved in regulation of mitotic spindle orientation (By similarity). Plays a role in the spindle checkpoint activation by acting as a transcriptional regulator of both BUBR1 and MAD2 promoter. Together with EB1/MAPRE1, may promote microtubule polymerization, bundle formation, growth and dynamics at the plus ends. Regulates
   7546..7770    +  polyA_signal   bGH poly(A) signal: bovine growth hormone polyadenylation signal
   7774..7795    +  promoter       SV40 promoter (fragment): SV40 enhancer and early promoter
   7841..7995    +  CDS            lacZα (fragment): LacZα fragment of β-galactosidase; lacZ fragment
   8026..8454    -  rep_origin     f1 ori (sequence partly withheld): f1 bacteriophage origin of replication; arrow indicates direction of (+) strand synthesis
   8481..8585    +  promoter       AmpR promoter: bla
   8586..9446    +  CDS            AmpR: β-lactamase; bla; confers resistance to ampicillin, carbenicillin, and related antibiotics
   9617..10205   +  rep_origin     ori: high-copy-number ColE1/pMB1/pBR322/pUC origin of replication
  10388..10480   +  CDS            lacI (fragment): lac repressor; lacI; The lac repressor binds to the lac operator to inhibit transcription in E. coli. This inhibition can be relieved by adding lactose or isopropyl-β-D-thiogalactopyranoside (IPTG).
  10493..10514   +  protein_bind   CAP binding site: CAP binding activates transcription in the presence of cAMP. E. coli catabolite activator protein
  10529..10559   +  promoter       lac promoter: promoter for the E. coli lac operon
  10567..10583   +  protein_bind   lac operator: The lac repressor binds to the lac operator to inhibit transcription in E. coli. This inhibition can be relieved by adding lactose or isopropyl-β-D-thiogalactopyranoside (IPTG). lac repressor encoded by lacI
>Addgene plasmid #196879 | pCAG-lox-inv[Talpha1-iCre-pA]-lox-Nedd1-mOrange2-rCM1 | addgene full sequence | sequence record 408686 | Addgene NGS Result
GATTCGACATTGATTATTGACTAGTTATTAATAGTAATCAATTACGGGGTCATTAGTTCATAGCCCATAT
ATGGAGTTCCGCGTTACATAACTTACGGTAAATGGCCCGCCTGGCTGACCGCCCAACGACCCCCGCCCAT
TGACGTCAATAATGACGTATGTTCCCATAGTAACGCCAATAGGGACTTTCCATTGACGTCAATGGGTGGA
GTATTTACGGTAAACTGCCCACTTGGCAGTACATCAAGTGTATCATATGCCAAGTACGCCCCCTATTGAC
GTCAATGACGGTAAATGGCCCGCCTGGCATTATGCCCAGTACATGACCTTATGGGACTTTCCTACTTGGC
AGTACATCTACGTATTAGTCATCGCTATTACCATGGTCGAGGTGAGCCCCACGTTCTGCTTCACTCTCCC
CATCTCCCCCCCCTCCCCACCCCCAATTTTGTATTTATTTATTTTTTAATTATTTTGTGCAGCGRKGGGG
GSGGGGGGGGGGGGGGGGSGSGSGSSRGGSGGGGSGGGGSGGGGSGRGGGGSGGGGSGGGGSGRGGSGGR
GRGGKGSGGSGGCAGCCAATCAGAGCGGCGCGCTCCGAAAGTTTCCTTTTATGGCGAGGCGGCGGCGGCG
GCGGCCCTATAAAAAGCGAAGCGCGCGGCGGGCGGGAGTCGCTGCGCGCTGCCTTCGCCCCGTGCCCCGC
TCCGCCGCCGCCTCGCGCCGCCCGCCCCGGCTCTGACTGACCGCGTTACTCCCACAGGTGAGCGGGCGGG
ACGGCCCTTCTCCTCCGGGCTGTAATTAGCGCTTGGTTTAATGACGGCTTGTTTCTTTTCTGTGGCTGCG
TGAAAGCCTTGAGGGGCTCCGGGAGGGCCCTTTGTGCGGGGGGAGCGGCTCGGGGGGTGCGTGCGTGTGT
GTGTGCGTGGGGAGCGCCGCGTGCGGCTCCGCGCTGCCCGGCGGCTGTGAGCGCTGCGGGCGCGGCGCGG
GGCTTTGTGCGCTCCGCAGTGTGCGCGAGGGGAGCGCGGCCGGGGGCGGTGCCCCGCGGTGCGGGGGGGG
CTGCGAGGGGAACAAAGGCTGCGTGCGGGGTGTGTGCGTGGGGGGGTGAGCAGGGGGTGTGGGCGCGTCG
GTCGGGCTGCAACCCCCCCTGCACCCCCCTCCCCGAGTTGCTGAGCACGGCCCGGCTTCGGGTGCGGGGC
TCCGTACGGGGCGTGGCGCGGGGCTCGCCGTGCCGGGCGGGGGGKGGSGGCRGGKGGGGGKGCSGGGSGG
GGCGGGGCCGCCKSGGGSSGGGGRGGGSKSGGGGGRGGGGCGCGGCGGCCCCCGGAGCGCCGGCGGCTGT
CGAGGCGCGGCGAGCCGCAGCCATTGCCTTTTATGGTAATCGTGCGAGAGGGCGCAGGGACTTCCTTTGT
CCCAAATCTGTGCGGAGCCGAAATCTGGGAGGCGCCGCCGCACCCCCTCTAGCGGGCGCGGGGCGAAGCG
GTGCGGCGCCGGCAGGAAGGAAATGGGCGGGGAGGGCCTTCGTGCGTCGCCGCGCCGCCGTCCCCTTCTC
CCTCTCCAGCCTCGGGGCTGTCCGCGGGGGGACGGCTGCCTTCGGGGGGGACGGGGCAGGGCGGGGTTCG
GCTTCTGGCGTGTGACCGGCGGCTCTAGAGCCTCTGCTAACCATGTTCATGCCTTCTTCTTTTTCCTACA
GATCCTTAATTAATAATACGACTCACTATAGGGGGTCGACCCGCCACCAATCATTTAAATATAACTTCGT
ATAATGTATGCTATACGAAGTTATTCGCGATGAATAAATGAAAGCTGTCGAGGGATCTTCATAAGAGAAG
AGGGACAGCTATGACTGGGAGTAGTCAGGAGAGGAGGAAAAATCTGGCTAGTAAAACATGTAAGGAAAAT
TTTAGGGATGTTAAAGAAAAAAATAACACAAAACAAAATATAAAAAAAATCTAACCTCAAGTCAAGGCTT
TTCTATGGAATAAGGAATGGACAGCAGGGGGCTGTTTCATATACTGATGACCTCTTTATAGCCAACCTTT
GTTCATGGCAGCCAGCATATGGGCATATGTTGCCAAACTCTAAACCAAATACTCATTCTGATGTTTTAAA
TGATTTGCCCTCCCATATGTCCTTCCGAGTGAGAGACACAAAAAATTCCAACACACTATTGCAATGAAAA
TAAATTTCCTTTATTAGCCAGAAGTCAGATGCTCAAGGGGCTTCATGATGTCCCCATAATTTTTGGCAGA
GGGAAAAAGATCTTCAGTCCCCATCCTCGAGCAGCCTCACCATGGCCCCAGTCTCAGAGTCCAGGTTTCT
GATGTAGTTCATCACAATGTTCACATTGGTCCAGCCACCAGCCTGCATGATTTCAGGGATGGACACACCA
GCCCTGGCCATGTCCCTGGCAGCACCCACTCTGGCAGAGTGGCCAGACCAGGCCAGGTATCTCTGCCCAG
AGTCATCCTTGGCACCATAGATCAGGCGGTGGGTGGCCTCAAAGATCCCTTCCAGGGCCCGGGTGGACAG
TTGGGAGGTGGCAGAAGGGGCAGCCACACCATTCTTTCTGACCCGGCAGAACAGGTAGTTGTTGGGGTCA
TCAGCCACACCAGACACAGAGATCCATCTCTCCACCAGCTTGGTAACCCCCAGGGACAGGGCCTTCTCCA
CACCAGCTGTGGACACCAGGGTCTTGGTCCTGCCAATGTGGATCAGCATTCTCCCACCATCGGTGCGGGA
GATGTCCTTCACTCTGATTCTGGCAATTTCGGCAATGCGCAGCAGGGTGTTGTAGGCAATGCCCAGGAAG
GCCAGGTTCCTGATGTCCTGGCATCTGTCAGAGTTCTCCATCAGGGATCTGACTTGGTCAAAGTCAGTGC
GTTCAAAGGCCAGGGCCTGCTTGGCTCTCTCCCCAGCATCCACATTCTCCTTTCTGATTCTCCTCATCAC
CAGGGACACAGCATTGGAGTCAGAAGGGCGAGGCAGGCCAGATCTCCTGTGCAGCATGTTGAGCTGGCCC
AGGTGCTGTTGGATGGTCTTCACAGCCAGGCCTCTGGCTTGCAGGTACAGGAGGTAGTCCCTCACATCCT
CAGGTTCAGCAGGGAACCATTTCCTGTTGTTCAGCTTGCACCAGGCAGCCCAGGATCTGCACACAGACAG
GAGCATCTTCCAGGTGTGTTCAGAGAAGGCCTGCCTGTCCCTGAACATGTCCATCAGGTTCTTCCTGACT
TCATCAGAGGTGGCATCCACAGGGAGGGCAGGCAGGTTTTGGTGCACAGTCAGCAGGTTGGAGACTTTCC
TCTTCTTCTTGGGCACCATGGTGGCGAATTCGTTGCTGCTTCGCGGCTGCCGGGTGGATGGCGGAGGCGA
GGAGGAGGTGTTGCTTCTTACAGCGCGACTCTTAAGCGGTCGATGTAAGAGAACCTGCGGCACTTGGGCG
GATGCGCCTCCTTATATACAGCTCGGTCACCATGGGGATGGGCCAAGGCCTTTTCCTGTTGGTCCAGACC
CCTCCGTCTGCCCAGAGAAGCCGCGACAGGAGAGTGGTGATTGGTGCAAGCGACATGGTATGAGGTAATC
TCTCCCCCCTTCCCCCCCTCGCTAGCATCCGTAGATTTTGCATCCTTCAGACAAAGGCCTCGCAAAAGCA
ACTAGCCGAGCATCCATTATGGGGTGGAGCTGGGGAGGGGTAGAGAGGGAAGAAAGAAAACGGGGGTTGG
GTGATTATACGGAGCTTAAACCTTAAACTGTAGTTAGGATAATTTAAGGTTTTCCCCAACACTTAATCAC
AGAATTTGTGTTGAGATTCTTTATGGTAAATTCCAGCTTTTCATTTATACTACACTAAATTTAAATACGT
TCCGTCAGGATTCAACATCTCTGTTCGCTTTAAATAAAGTAGCAAGAGCTATGGGAATGATGGTCAAAAA
GGCGTGGGTAAATGTTTAGTTTTACAGTTGTATTATTGTGGTTATTATTATTACTATTATTATTAATATT
TGAGCAAAATTCAGAAGCTCAGTATGAATAGACCACGCCTATGACCCTCAACAGCACCCGGGAGGCAGAG
GCAGGAAGACTTGCAGCTCAAGGTCATCATAACCGCCCTTAGTGGTTTATGCCTGTAAATCCCAGCATTG
GGAAGCGGAGGACTGCGGTTATTTTGTACCCGGCCTGGATATATAGTGTGATATCCTGTCTCAAAAACCA
AAAACAAACAAAGAGAGAGAGAGAGAGAAAGGAAAAAAGAGAAACAATATACAAAGTAGTACTTAACGCT
TTACTAGAGAGCTTGCTTTCTTTAGCGGTAGTGCTCTCCCATCACCCCTCCCCGCTCGCCCCCTTACCCG
ACCCTACCTCACCCCAGAGCCTGTGTTATTTTGTCCCTAGAAATGAGCCATCCCTCCTAATACGGAATTC
CGGAACCCTTAATATAACTTCGTATAATGTATGCTATACGAAGTTATTAGGTCCCTCGACCTGCAGCCTC
CGCAGCCCCCAAGCTAGCAGCCACCATGCAGGAAAACCTCAGATTTGCCTCATCAGGAGATGATGTTAAA
ATATGGGATGCTTCGTTTCTGACATTGGTGGATAAATTCAACCCCCACACGTCACCGCATGGAATCAGTT
CAATCTGTTGGAGCAGCAATAATAACTTCCTAGTGACTGCGTCTTCTGGTGGTGACAAAATAGTGGTGTC
AAGTTGCAAATGTAAGCCCGTTCCACTTTTGGAGCTTGCAGAAGGGCAAAAGCAGACATGTGTCGATTTA
AATTCTACATCAATGTATTTGGCAAGTGGAGGCCTAAATAACACTGTTAATATTTGGGATTTAAAGTCAA
AACGACTTCATCGGTCTCTTAAGGACCATAAACGGGAAGTAACTTGTGTGGCGTACAATTGGAATGATTG
TTACATTGCTTCCGGGTCTCTCAGTGGTGAGATTATCTTACACAGCGTAACCACTAATACCTCCAGTACG
CCTTTCGGCCATGGGAGTAAGCAGCCTGTCCGGCACATCAAGTACTCGTTGTTTAGGAAGTCTCTCTTGG
GCAGCGTTTCGGATAATGGAGTAGTGACCCTCTGGGATGTGAACAGTCAGAGTGCATACCACAGCTTTGA
CAGTACACACAAAGCCCCAGCTTCAGGCCTCTGCTTCTCTCCTGTCAACGAACTGCTGTTTGTGACCATA
GGCCTGGATAAAAGAATCATCCTGTATGACACTTCAAGTAAGAAGCTGGTGAAAACTTTAGTGGCTGACA
CTCCTCTGACTGCTGTAGATTTTATGCCAGATGGAGCCAGTTTGGCTATTGGATCCTCCCGTGGGAAAAT
ATATCAGTATGACTTAAGGATGCTGAAATCTCCCGTGAAAACCATCAGCGCCCACAAGACATCTGTGCAG
TGTATAGCATTTCAGTACTCCACATCTCTGACGAAGGCAAGTTTAAATAAAGGCTGCTCAAATAAGGCCA
CGGCAGCGAATAAACGGAGTGTTCCTGTGGGCAGCAGCAGTGGGGCTGCCCAGAATTCTGGAATTGTCAG
AGAAGCACCCAGCCCTTCCATTGCCACAGTTCTCCCACAGCCCGTGACGACAGCTGTGGGCAAAGGAGCA
GGGGCTGCTCAGGACGAAGCAGGTTTGCCTCGAAGCAAAAATACAGATATCTTATCTAAGGAAACTGATG
CTGGAAAAAGTCAAGACTTCTCCAGCTTTGATGACACGGGGAAGAGTAGTTTAGGGGACATGTTTTCACC
AATTAGAGATGATGCTGTAGTCAACAAAGGAGGTGACGAGTCTGTAGGCAAAGGAGATGGCCTTGACTTT
CTACCACAGCTAAACTCGGTGTTCCCCCTGAGGAAGAATGCAGGCTCCTCCAGCACTCTGGTGCTGCACT
CCAGCCCTTTTAATGTCCTTATGGGGACAGGGAAGGAAGAGCATGAGAGTCACGAGCTGTCAGCCGAGTC
TAAGAAGGCACACCTTGGGAAGCCGGAGCCTAAGGACTCCTTGAAGCAGTTTACAAAGTTGATCTCCTCT
GGTGCTGAACCTGGAATTCTAAACACCTGTCCATCATCTAACCAAGCAAGAAATCTTGAAAAGTTTGAAA
AGCCAGAAAAAGATATTGAAGTCCAGTTGATGCACGAACCCTCAGTCAATGGACCCTCAACCCCAGTACC
AAAGGCAGCCTCCTCCGTCACTGCTGGAGTAGCCAGTTCACTCTCAGAAAAAATAGTCGACACCCTTGGG
AACAGTCGGCCGGCCGCGCCACTTACCTCTGTCCAGATCCGCTTCATTCAGAACATGATACAAGAAACCC
TGGATGACTTCAGGGAAGCTTGCCATAGGGACATTGTGAATCTGCAAGTGGAAATGATTAAACAGTTTCA
TATGCAACTGAATGAAATGCACTCTTTGCTGGAAAGATACTCAGTGAATGAAGGCTTAGTGGCTGAGATC
GAAAGGCTGCGAGAAGAAAACAAAAGGCTGCGGGCCCACTTCTCAAGCCTCCTCGACGGCAGCAAGCTTG
GTGGAGGCAGCGCATCAGGCGGAAGCGGAAGCAGATCTATGGTGAGCAAGGGCGAGGAGAATAACATGGC
CATCATCAAGGAGTTCATGCGCTTCAAGGTGCGCATGGAGGGCTCCGTGAACGGCCACGAGTTCGAGATC
GAGGGCGAGGGCGAGGGCCGCCCCTACGAGGGCTTTCAGACCGCTAAGCTGAAGGTGACCAAGGGTGGCC
CCCTGCCCTTCGCCTGGGACATCCTGTCCCCTCATTTCACCTACGGCTCCAAGGCCTACGTGAAGCACCC
CGCCGACATCCCCGACTACTTCAAGCTGTCCTTCCCCGAGGGCTTCAAGTGGGAGCGCGTGATGAACTAC
GAGGACGGCGGCGTGGTGACCGTGACCCAGGACTCCTCCCTGCAGGACGGCGAGTTCATCTACAAGGTGA
AGCTGCGCGGCACCAACTTCCCCTCCGACGGCCCCGTGATGCAGAAGAAGACCATGGGCTGGGAGGCCTC
CTCCGAGCGGATGTACCCCGAGGACGGTGCCCTGAAGGGCAAGATCAAGATGAGGCTGAAGCTGAAGGAC
GGCGGCCACTACACCTCCGAGGTCAAGACCACCTACAAGGCCAAGAAGCCCGTGCAGCTGCCCGGCGCCT
ACATCGTCGACATCAAGTTGGACATCACCTCCCACAACGAGGACTACACCATCGTGGAACAGTACGAACG
CGCCGAGGGCCGCCACTCCACCGGCGGCATGGACGAGCTGTACAAGTCTGGCACAGGTGGAAGCATCGAT
AAGGTCTCTCCCACCAGAGCCCGGAACATGAAGGACTTTGAAAACCAAATCACTGAGCTGAAGAAGGAGA
ACTTCAATCTAAAGCTCCGGATCTACTTCCTTGAGGAGAGGATACAGCAGGAGTTTGCTGGCCCCACAGA
GCACATCTACTAAGCGGCCGCCATATGCATCCTAGGCCTATTAATATTCCGGAGTATACGTAGCCGGCTA
ACGTTAACAACCGGTACCTCTAGATAAGTAATGAGAGCTCGCTGATCAGCCTCGACTGTGCCTTCTAGTT
GCCAGCCATCTGTTGTTTGCCCCTCCCCCGTGCCTTCCTTGACCCTGGAAGGTGCCACTCCCACTGTCCT
TTCCTAATAAAATGAGGAAATTGCATCGCATTGTCTGAGTAGGTGTCATTCTATTCTGGGGGGTGGGGTG
GGGCAGGACAGCAAGGGGGAGGATTGGGAAGACAATAGCAGGCATGCTGGGGATGCGGTGGGCTCTATGG
CTTCTGAGGCGGAAAGAACCAGCTGGGGCTCGAGATCCACTAGTTCTAGCCTCGAGGCTAGAGCGGCCGC
CACTGGCCGTCGTTTTACAACGTCGTGACTGGGAAAACCCTGGCGTTACCCAACTTAATCGCCTTGCAGC
ACATCCCCCTTTCGCCAGCTGGCGTAATAGCGAAGAGGCCCGCACCGATCGCCCTTCCCAACAGTTGCGC
AGCCTGAATGGCGAATGGAAATTGTAAGCGTTAATATTTTGTTAAAATTCGCGTTAAATTTTTGTTAAAT
CAGCTCATTTTTTAACCAATAGGCCGAAATCGGCAAAATCCCTTATAAATCAAAAGAATAGACCGAGATA
GGGT
[37 nt withheld, positions 8125-8161]
AAAGAACGTGGACTCCAACGTCAAAGG
[49 nt withheld, positions 8189-8237]
T
[91 nt withheld, positions 8239-8329]
G
[124 nt withheld, positions 8331-8454]
CAGGTGGCACTTTTCGGGGAAATGTGCGCGGAACCCCTATTTGTTTATTTTTCTAAATACATTCAAATAT
GTATCCGCTCATGAGACAATAACCCTGATAAATGCTTCAATAATATTGAAAAAGGAAGAGTATGAGTATT
CAACATTTCCGTGTCGCCCTTATTCCCTTTTTTGCGGCATTTTGCCTTCCTGTTTTTGCTCACCCAGAAA
CGCTGGTGAAAGTAAAAGATGCTGAAGATCAGTTGGGTGCACGAGTGGGTTACATCGAACTGGATCTCAA
CAGCGGTAAGATCCTTGAGAGTTTTCGCCCCGAAGAACGTTTTCCAATGATGAGCACTTTTAAAGTTCTG
CTATGTGGCGCGGTATTATCCCGTATTGACGCCGGGCAAGAGCAACTCGGTCGCCGCATACACTATTCTC
AGAATGACTTGGTTGAGTACTCACCAGTCACAGAAAAGCATCTTACGGATGGCATGACAGTAAGAGAATT
ATGCAGTGCTGCCATAACCATGAGTGATAACACTGCGGCCAACTTACTTCTGACAACGATCGGAGGACCG
AAGGAGCTAACCGCTTTTTTGCACAACATGGGGGATCATGTAACTCGCCTTGATCGTTGGGAACCGGAGC
TGAATGAAGCCATACCAAACGACGAGCGTGACACCACGATGCCTGTAGCAATGGCAACAACGTTGCGCAA
ACTATTAACTGGCGAACTACTTACTCTAGCTTCCCGGCAACAATTAATAGACTGGATGGAGGCGGATAAA
GTTGCAGGACCACTTCTGCGCTCGGCCCTTCCGGCTGGCTGGTTTATTGCTGATAAATCTGGAGCCGGTG
AGCGTGGGTCTCGCGGTATCATTGCAGCACTGGGGCCAGATGGTAAGCCCTCCCGTATCGTAGTTATCTA
CACGACGGGGAGTCAGGCAACTATGGATGAACGAAATAGACAGATCGCTGAGATAGGTGCCTCACTGATT
AAGCATTGGTAACTGTCAGACCAAGTTTACTCATATATACTTTAGATTGATTTAAAACTTCATTTTTAAT
TTAAAAGGATCTAGGTGAAGATCCTTTTTGATAATCTCATGACCAAAATCCCTTAACGTGAGTTTTCGTT
CCACTGAGCGTCAGACCCCGTAGAAAAGATCAAAGGATCTTCTTGAGATCCTTTTTTTCTGCGCGTAATC
TGCTGCTTGCAAACAAAAAAACCACCGCTACCAGCGGTGGTTTGTTTGCCGGATCAAGAGCTACCAACTC
TTTTTCCGAAGGTAACTGGCTTCAGCAGAGCGCAGATACCAAATACTGTTCTTCTAGTGTAGCCGTAGTT
AGGCCACCACTTCAAGAACTCTGTAGCACCGCCTACATACCTCGCTCTGCTAATCCTGTTACCAGTGGCT
GCTGCCAGTGGCGATAAGTCGTGTCTTACCGGGTTGGACTCAAGACGATAGTTACCGGATAAGGCGCAGC
GGTCGGGCTGAACGGGGGGTTCGTGCACACAGCCCAGCTTGGAGCGAACGACCTACACCGAACTGAGATA
CCTACAGCGTGAGCTATGAGAAAGCGCCACGCTTCCCGAAGGGAGAAAGGCGGACAGGTATCCGGTAAGC
GGCAGGGTCGGAACAGGAGAGCGCACGAGGGAGCTTCCAGGGGGAAACGCCTGGTATCTTTATAGTCCTG
TCGGGTTTCGCCACCTCTGACTTGAGCGTCGATTTTTGTGATGCTCGTCAGGGGGGCGGAGCCTATGGAA
AAACGCCAGCAACGCGGCCTTTTTACGGTTCCTGGCCTTTTGCTGGCCTTTTGCTCACATGTTCTTTCCT
GCGTTATCCCCTGATTCTGTGGATAACCGTATTACCGCCTTTGAGTGAGCTGATACCGCTCGCCGCAGCC
GAACGACCGAGCGCAGCGAGTCAGTGAGCGAGGAAGCGGAAGAGCGCCCAATACGCAAACCGCCTCTCCC
CGCGCGTTGGCCGATTCATTAATGCAGCTGGCACGACAGGTTTCCCGACTGGAAAGCGGGCAGTGAGCGC
AACGCAATTAATGTGAGTTAGCTCACTCATTAGGCACCCCAGGCTTTACACTTTATGCTTCCGGCTCGTA
TGTTGTGTGGAATTGTGAGCGGATAACAATTTCACACAGGAAACAGCTATGACCATGAGGCGCGCCG
